>Addgene plasmid #245567 | pICSL30064 | addgene full sequence | sequence record 495491 | Addgene NGS Result
GGTCTCACCATGGCAAAGTATTCAGCTTGGTCCCACCCTCAATTCGAGAAAGGAGGCGGTTCAGGTGGCG
GATCGGGGGGTTCTGCATGGTCGCATCCTCAGTTTGAAAAGTCAGGAAGCAGCGGCGTGAAAATTGTGAG
CCGCAAAAGCCTGGGCGTGCAGAATGTGTATGATATTGGCGTGGAAAAAGATCATAACTTTCTGCTGGCG
AATGGCCTGATTGCGAGCAACGGAATGTGAGACCACGAGTGATTAATGAATCGGCCAACGCGCGGGGAGA
GGCGGTTTGCGTATTGGGCGCTCTTCCGCTTCCTCGCTCACTGACTCGCTGCGCTCGGTCGTTCGGCTGC
GGCGAGCGGTATCAGCTCACTCAAAGGCGGTAATACGGTTATCCACAGAATCAGGGGATAACGCAGGAAA
GAACATGTGAGCAAAAGGCCAGCAAAAGGCCAGGAACCGTAAAAAGGCCGCGTTGCTGGCGTTTTTCCAT
AGGCTCCGCCCCCCTGACGAGCATCACAAAAATCGACGCTCAAGTCAGAGGTGGCGAAACCCGACAGGAC
TATAAAGATACCAGGCGTTTCCCCCTGGAAGCTCCCTCGTGCGCTCTCCTGTTCCGACCCTGCCGCTTAC
CGGATACCTGTCCGCCTTTCTCCCTTCGGGAAGCGTGGCGCTTTCTCATAGCTCACGCTGTAGGTATCTC
AGTTCGGTGTAGGTCGTTCGCTCCAAGCTGGGCTGTGTGCACGAACCCCCCGTTCAGCCCGACCGCTGCG
CCTTATCCGGTAACTATCGTCTTGAGTCCAACCCGGTAAGACACGACTTATCGCCACTGGCAGCAGCCAC
TGGTAACAGGATTAGCAGAGCGAGGTATGTAGGCGGTGCTACAGAGTTCTTGAAGTGGTGGCCTAACTAC
GGCTACACTAGAAGAACAGTATTTGGTATCTGCGCTCTGCTGAAGCCAGTTACCTTCGGAAAAAGAGTTG
GTAGCTCTTGATCCGGCAAACAAACCACCGCTGGTAGCGGTGGTTTTTTTGTTTGCAAGCAGCAGATTAC
GCGCAGAAAAAAAGGATCTCAAGAAGATCCTTTGATCTTTTCTACGGGGTCTGACGCTCAGTGGAACGAA
AACTCACGTTAAGGGATTTTGGTCATGAGATTATCAAAAAGGATCTTCACCTAGATCCTTTTAAATTAAA
AATGAAGTTTTAAATCAATCTAAAGTATATATGAGTAAACTTGGTCTGACAGTTATTTGCCGACTACCTT
GGTGATCTCGCCTTTTACGTAATGGACAAATTCTTCCAACTGATCTGCGCGCGAGGCCAAGCGATCTTCT
TCTTGTCCAAGATAAGCCTGTCTAGCTTCAAGTATGACGGGCTGATACTGGGCCGGCAGGCGCTCCATTG
CCCAGTCGGCAGCGACATCCTTCGGCGCGATTTTGCCGGTTACTGCGCTGTACCAAATGCGGGACAACGT
AAGCACTACATTTCGCTCATCGCCAGCCCAGTCGGGCGGCGAGTTCCATAGCGTTAAGGTTTCATTTAGC
GCCTCAAATAGATCCTGTTCAGGAACCGGATCAAAGAGTTCCTCCGCCGCTGGACCTACCAAGGCAACGC
TATGTTCTCTTGCTTTTGTCAGCAAGATAGCCAGATCAATGTCGATCGTGGCTGGCTCGAAGATACCTGC
AAGAATGTCATTGCGCTGCCATTCTCCAAATTGCAGTTCGCGCTTAGCTGGATAACGCCACGGAATGATG
TCGTCGTGCACAACAATGGTGACTTCTACAGCGCGGAGAATCTCGCTCTCTCCAGGGGAAGCCGAAGTTT
CCAAAAGGTCGTTGATCAAAGCTCGCCGCGTTGTTTCATCAAGCCTTACGGTCACCGTAACCAGCAAATC
AATATCGCTGTGTGGCTTCAGGCCGCCATCCACTGCGGAGCCGTACAAATGTACGGCCAGCAACGTCGGT
TCGAGATGGCGCTCGATGACGCCAACTACCTCTGATAGTTGAGTCGATACTTCGGCGATCACCGCTTCCC
TCATGATGTTTAACTTTGTTTTAGGGCGACTGCCCTGCTGCGTAACATCGTTGCTGCTCCATAACATCAA
ACATCGACCCACGGCGTAACGCGCTTGCTGCTTGGATGCCCGAGGCATAGACTGTACCCCAAAAAAAAAC
AGTCATAACAAGCCATGAAAACCGCCACTGCGCCGTTACCACCGCTGCGTTCGGTCAAGGTTCTGGACCA
GTTGCGTGAGCGCATACTCTTCCTTTTTCAATATTATTGAAGCATTTATCAGGGTTATTGTCTCATGAGC
GGATACATATTTGAATGTATTTAGAAAAATAAACAAATAGGGGTTCCGCGCACATTTCCCCGAAAAGTGC
CACCTGACGTCTAAGAAACCATTATTATCATGACATTAACCTATAAAAATAGGCGTATCACGAGGCCCTT
TCGTCCACTGAAGAGCCACTGT
Features (pLannotate 1.2.2; 6 found; start..end, strand, type, name):
    252..301     -  CDS            lacI (fragment): lac repressor; lacI; The lac repressor binds to the lac operator to inhibit transcription in E. coli. This inhibition can be relieved by adding lactose or isopropyl-β-D-thiogalactopyranoside (IPTG).
    484..1072    -  rep_origin     ori: high-copy-number ColE1/pMB1/pBR322/pUC origin of replication
   1246..2034    -  CDS            aadA: S3AD_ECOLX - Experimental evidence at protein level: Swiss-Prot protein existence level 1. Mediates bacterial resistance to the antibiotics streptomycin and spectinomycin. From Escherichia coli.
   2041..2097    -  CDS            GmR (fragment): gentamycin acetyltransferase; aacC1; confers resistance to gentamycin
   2185..2265    +  CDS            int (fragment): INT2_ECOLX - Protein inferred from homology: Swiss-Prot protein existence level 3. Putative integrase believed to be involved in the insertion of antibiotic resistance genes into plasmids and transposons. From Escherichia coli.
   2256..2360    -  promoter       AmpR promoter: bla
