[The description below was written by a language model from this plasmid's Addgene catalogue record and pLannotate feature annotations shown in this document.]
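Description:
pICSL30064 is a Level 0 Golden Gate (MoClo syntax) part plasmid built on the pICSL01002 backbone, a small synthetic-biology cloning vector of about 2.2 kb that gives a total of roughly 2.5 kb with the insert. It is maintained in E. coli at high copy through a ColE1/pUC-type origin and selected with spectinomycin. Resistance comes from the aadA aminoglycoside adenylyltransferase gene, with an AmpR (bla) promoter annotated just upstream of it. The automated annotation also picks up short fragments of lacI, a gentamicin acetyltransferase gene and an integron-type integrase. These are most likely leftovers from the sources of the resistance cassette and backbone, not functional genes.

The payload is a 226 bp synthetic module encoding an N-terminal tag, described as a self-cleaving StrepII affinity tag compatible with the ProteinSelect purification system. The record does not state the mechanism of self-cleavage, and the feature table does not annotate the tag itself, so its internal structure cannot be described further. The part is flanked by the CCAT and AATG fusion overhangs that define the N-terminal tag position in the MoClo standard, placing it between a promoter/5′UTR part and a coding sequence part. Internal BsaI and BpiI sites were removed by point mutation, so the module can pass through successive Type IIS assembly steps intact. The plasmid carries no promoter or terminator for expressing the tag. It serves as a reusable building block for one-pot Golden Gate assembly of transcription units whose protein product carries a removable N-terminal StrepII tag for affinity purification.
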