Addgene plasmid #245567: pICSL30064
Purpose: Level 0 Golden Gate part N-Terminal Tag with overhangs CCAT - AATG
Depositing lab: Mark Youles. Depositing organization: Sainsbury Laboratory, Norwich.
Backbone
  Vector backbone: pICSL01002
  Backbone size w/o insert (bp): 2246
  Vector type: Synthetic Biology
Growth in bacteria
  Bacterial resistance: Spectinomycin, 50 μg/mL
  Growth temperature: 37°C
  Growth strain: DH5alpha
  Copy number: High Copy
Gene/Insert
  Gene/Insert name: N-Terminal tag Self-Cleaving STREPII tag compatible with ProteinSelect purification system
  Species: Synthetic
  Insert size (bp): 226
  Mutation: BsaI/BpiI sites removed by point-mutation
  Cloning method: Restriction Enzyme; 5′ cloning site BsaI (destroyed during cloning); 3′ cloning site BsaI (destroyed during cloning)
  Sequencing primers: 5′ TCACATGTTCTTTCCTGCG; 3′ GTCTCATGAGCGGATACATATTTGAATG
Terms and licenses: Academic/Nonprofit Terms; Industry Terms: Not Available to Industry
Depositor comments: Level 0 N-Terminal tag module used for GoldenGate assemblies using the MoClo overhang syntax
How to cite: pICSL30064 was a gift from Mark Youles (Addgene plasmid # 245567 ; http://n2t.net/addgene:245567 ; RRID:Addgene_245567)
